Addgene plasmid #161270: pDONR221-SLC27A5_STOP
Purpose: Gateway entry clone with codon-optimized ORF sequence for subcloning into custom expression vectors. Contains a STOP codon at the end of the codon-optimized ORF sequence.
Depositing lab: RESOLUTE Consortium & Giulio Superti-Furga. Depositing organization: CeMM Research Center for Molecular Medicine. Publication: The RESOLUTE consortium: unlocking SLC transporters for drug discovery. Superti-Furga G, Lackner D, Wiedmer T, Ingles-Prieto A, Barbosa B, Girardi E, Goldmann U, Gurtl B, Klavins K, Klimek C, Lindinger S, Lineiro-Retes E, Muller AC, Onstein S, Redinger G, Reil D, Sedlyarov V, Wolf G, Crawford M, Everley R, ... Steppan CM. Nat Rev Drug Discov. 2020 Jul;19(7):429-430. doi: 10.1038/d41573-020-00056-6. PubMed 32265506.
Backbone
  Vector backbone: pDONR221
  Backbone manufacturer: ThermoFisher Scientific
  Backbone size w/o insert (bp): 2550
  Vector type: Mammalian Expression
Growth in bacteria
  Bacterial resistance: Kanamycin, 50 μg/mL
  Growth temperature: 37°C
  Growth strain: NEB Stable
  Copy number: High Copy
Gene/Insert
  Gene/Insert name: SLC27A5 (alt name: FATP5, VLACSR, VLCS-H2, VLCSH2, FACVL3, FLJ22987, ACSVL6, ACSB)
  Species: H. sapiens (human)
  Insert size (bp): 2073
  Entrez Gene: SLC27A5 (a.k.a. ACSB, FATP5, ACSVL6, FACVL3, VLACSR, VLCSH2, VLCS-H2, FLJ22987)
  Cloning method: Gateway Cloning
  Sequencing primers: 5′ M13-fwd; 3′ M13-rev
Terms and licenses: Academic/Nonprofit Terms; Industry Terms
Depositor comments: This plasmid contains a STOP codon at the end of the codon-optimized ORF. For the version of this plasmid that does not contain a STOP codon, please see Addgene plasmid 132104 For more information on the full Resolute plasmid collection, please see www.addgene.org/depositor-collections/re-solute/. Please provide your feedback on this plasmid to the RESOLUTE consortium by filling out their RESOLUTE repository feedback form: https://forms.office.com/Pages/ResponsePage.aspx?id=0e05yklzmkS7rjFGQL4N7z4feCLQvEJAmVcOCM_u885UN1JJRko0Ukg4TVQwNTZLOUxPQVJWT1NHUCQlQCN0PWcu
How to cite: pDONR221-SLC27A5_STOP was a gift from RESOLUTE Consortium & Giulio Superti-Furga (Addgene plasmid # 161270 ; http://n2t.net/addgene:161270 ; RRID:Addgene_161270)
