[The description below was written by a language model from this plasmid's Addgene catalogue record and pLannotate feature annotations shown in this document.]
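Description:
pDONR221-SLC27A5_STOP is a Gateway entry clone built on the pDONR221 backbone, carrying a codon-optimized open reading frame for human SLC27A5 (also known as FATP5, ACSB, ACSVL6 and VLACSR). The encoded protein is an acyl-CoA synthetase that activates primary and secondary bile acids to their CoA thioesters ahead of conjugation with glycine or taurine. The sequenced plasmid is about 4.6 kb, with an insert of roughly 2.1 kb. It is maintained in E. coli through a high-copy ColE1/pUC-type origin and selected with kanamycin through an aminoglycoside phosphotransferase (KanR) gene.

The ORF sits between attL1 and attL2, the recombination sites used in the Gateway LR reaction, so it can be transferred directionally into any attR-containing destination vector. This version retains a STOP codon at the end of the coding sequence, which suits it to native or N-terminally tagged expression rather than C-terminal fusions; a companion clone without the stop codon exists for that purpose. Although the catalogue lists the vector type as mammalian expression, the feature table shows no mammalian promoter upstream of the insert, so expression depends on the destination vector chosen. The other annotated elements are standard backbone features: rrnB T1 and T2 terminators upstream of the cassette that insulate it from read-through transcription, a T7 promoter adjacent to attL2 on the opposite strand, and short lacI and lacZα remnants. M13 forward and reverse primer sites are listed for sequencing the insert. The plasmid belongs to a consortium collection of solute carrier clones assembled to support transporter research and drug discovery.
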