Features (pLannotate 1.2.2; 10 found; start..end, strand, type, name):
      1..100     +  protein_bind   attL1: mutant version of attL; recombination site for the Gateway® LR reaction LR Clonase™
    106..2175    +  CDS            SLC27A5: S27A5_HUMAN - Also known as ACSB, ACSVL6, FACVL3, FATP5. Experimental evidence at protein level: Swiss-Prot protein existence level 1. Acyl-CoA synthetase that catalyzes the activation of bile acids via formation of bile acid CoA thioesters which is necessary for their subsequent conjugation with glycine or taurine (PubMed:10749848, PubMed:11980911). Both primary bile acids (cholic acid and chenodeoxycholic acid) and secondary bile acids (deoxycholic acid and lithocholic acid) are the principal substrates (PubMed:10749848, PubMed:11980911). Also exhibits acyl CoA synthetase activity that activ
   2180..2279    -  protein_bind   attL2: mutant version of attL; recombination site for the Gateway® LR reaction LR Clonase™
   2297..2315    -  promoter       T7 promoter: promoter for bacteriophage T7 RNA polymerase
   2449..3258    +  CDS            KanR: aminoglycoside phosphotransferase; aph(3')-Ia; confers resistance to kanamycin in bacteria or G418 (Geneticin®) in eukaryotes
   3405..3993    +  rep_origin     ori: high-copy-number ColE1/pMB1/pBR322/pUC origin of replication
   4176..4268    +  CDS            lacI (fragment): lac repressor; lacI; The lac repressor binds to the lac operator to inhibit transcription in E. coli. This inhibition can be relieved by adding lactose or isopropyl-β-D-thiogalactopyranoside (IPTG).
   4323..4350    -  terminator     rrnB T2 terminator: transcription terminator T2 from the E. coli rrnB gene
   4482..4525    +  terminator     rrnB T1 terminator: Escherichia coli rrnB; transcription terminator T1 from the E. coli rrnB gene
   4572..4608    -  CDS            lacZα (fragment): LacZα fragment of β-galactosidase; lacZ fragment
>Addgene plasmid #161270 | pDONR221-SLC27A5_STOP | addgene full sequence | sequence record 388958 | Addgene NGS Result
CAAATAATGATTTTATTTTGACTGATAGTGACCTGTTCGTTGCAACACATTGATGAGCAATGCTTTTTTA
TAATGCCAACTTTGTACAAAAAAGCAGGCTCCACCATGGGCGTGAGGCAGCAGCTGGCCCTGTTATTACT
GCTGCTGCTGCTGCTGTGGGGACTGGGACAGCCCGTGTGGCCAGTGGCAGTGGCCCTGACCCTGAGGTGG
CTGCTGGGCGACCCTACATGCTGCGTGCTGCTGGGCCTGGCCATGCTGGCCCGCCCATGGCTGGGCCCCT
GGGTGCCTCACGGACTGAGCCTGGCAGCAGCCGCCCTGGCCCTGACCCTGCTGCCAGCCCGGCTGCCCCC
TGGCCTGAGATGGCTGCCCGCCGATGTGATCTTCCTGGCCAAGATCCTGCACCTGGGCCTGAAGATCAGG
GGATGCCTGTCCAGGCAGCCACCAGACACATTCGTGGATGCCTTTGAGAGGAGAGCAAGGGCACAGCCAG
GAAGAGCCCTGCTGGTGTGGACCGGACCTGGAGCAGGATCTGTGACATTCGGCGAGCTGGACGCAAGGGC
ATGCCAGGCAGCATGGGCCCTGAAGGCAGAGCTGGGCGATCCTGCATCCCTGTGCGCAGGAGAGCCAACC
GCCCTGCTGGTGCTGGCATCTCAGGCAGTGCCTGCCCTGTGCATGTGGCTGGGACTGGCAAAGCTGGGAT
GTCCAACAGCCTGGATCAACCCTCACGGAAGGGGAATGCCACTGGCACACAGCGTGCTGAGCTCCGGAGC
ACGGGTGCTGGTGGTGGACCCTGATCTGAGAGAGTCCCTGGAGGAGATCCTGCCAAAGCTGCAGGCCGAG
AATATCAGATGTTTCTACCTGAGCCACACCTCCCCTACACCAGGCGTGGGCGCCCTGGGAGCCGCCCTGG
ACGCAGCCCCAAGCCACCCAGTGCCTGCAGATCTGAGGGCAGGAATCACCTGGCGCTCCCCCGCCCTGTT
TATCTATACATCTGGCACCACAGGCCTGCCAAAGCCAGCAATCCTGACCCACGAGCGGGTGCTGCAGATG
TCCAAGATGCTGTCTCTGAGCGGAGCAACCGCAGACGATGTGGTGTACACAGTGCTGCCTCTGTATCACG
TGATGGGACTGGTGGTGGGAATCCTGGGATGCCTGGACCTGGGAGCAACCTGCGTGCTGGCACCAAAGTT
CTCCACATCTTGCTTTTGGGACGATTGTAGGCAGCACGGCGTGACCGTGATCCTGTACGTGGGCGAGCTG
CTGCGCTATCTGTGCAACATCCCACAGCAGCCCGAGGACAGGACCCACACAGTGCGCCTGGCCATGGGCA
ATGGCCTGAGAGCCGACGTGTGGGAGACCTTCCAGCAGCGGTTTGGCCCCATCAGAATCTGGGAGGTGTA
CGGCTCTACAGAGGGCAACATGGGCCTGGTGAATTATGTGGGCAGGTGCGGCGCCCTGGGCAAGATGTCT
TGTCTGCTGCGCATGCTGAGCCCCTTCGAGCTGGTGCAGTTTGACATGGAGGCCGCCGAGCCTGTGAGGG
ATAACCAGGGCTTCTGTATCCCAGTGGGACTGGGAGAGCCTGGACTGCTGCTGACCAAGGTGGTGTCCCA
GCAGCCATTTGTGGGCTACCGGGGCCCCAGAGAGCTGTCTGAGCGCAAGCTGGTGAGGAACGTGCGCCAG
AGCGGCGACGTGTACTATAATACAGGCGACGTGCTGGCAATGGATAGGGAGGGCTTCCTGTACTTTAGGG
ACCGCCTGGGCGATACCTTCAGATGGAAGGGCGAGAACGTGAGCACACACGAGGTGGAGGGCGTGCTGTC
CCAGGTGGATTTTCTGCAGCAGGTGAACGTGTACGGCGTGTGCGTGCCAGGATGTGAGGGCAAGGTCGGA
ATGGCAGCAGTGCAGCTGGCACCTGGACAGACCTTCGACGGCGAGAAGCTGTACCAGCACGTGCGGGCAT
GGCTGCCTGCATATGCAACACCACACTTTATCAGAATCCAGGATGCCATGGAGGTGACCTCTACATTCAA
GCTGATGAAGACCCGGCTGGTGAGAGAGGGCTTTAACGTGGGCATCGTGGTGGACCCACTGTTCGTGCTG
GATAATAGGGCACAGAGCTTTCGCCCACTGACCGCAGAGATGTACCAGGCCGTGTGCGAGGGCACATGGA
GGCTGTAAGACCCAGCTTTCTTGTACAAAGTTGGCATTATAAGAAAGCATTGCTTATCAATTTGTTGCAA
CGAACAGGTCACTATCAGTCAAAATAAAATCATTATTTGCCATCCAGCTGATATCCCCTATAGTGAGTCG
TATTACATGGTCATAGCTGTTTCCTGGCAGCTCTGGCCCGTGTCTCAAAATCTCTGATGTTACATTGCAC
AAGATAAAAATATATCATCATGAACAATAAAACTGTCTGCTTACATAAACAGTAATACAAGGGGTGTTAT
GAGCCATATTCAACGGGAAACGTCGAGGCCGCGATTAAATTCCAACATGGATGCTGATTTATATGGGTAT
AAATGGGCTCGCGATAATGTCGGGCAATCAGGTGCGACAATCTATCGCTTGTATGGGAAGCCCGATGCGC
CAGAGTTGTTTCTGAAACATGGCAAAGGTAGCGTTGCCAATGATGTTACAGATGAGATGGTCAGACTAAA
CTGGCTGACGGAATTTATGCCTCTTCCGACCATCAAGCATTTTATCCGTACTCCTGATGATGCATGGTTA
CTCACCACTGCGATCCCCGGAAAAACAGCATTCCAGGTATTAGAAGAATATCCTGATTCAGGTGAAAATA
TTGTTGATGCGCTGGCAGTGTTCCTGCGCCGGTTGCATTCGATTCCTGTTTGTAATTGTCCTTTTAACAG
CGATCGCGTATTTCGTCTCGCTCAGGCGCAATCACGAATGAATAACGGTTTGGTTGATGCGAGTGATTTT
GATGACGAGCGTAATGGCTGGCCTGTTGAACAAGTCTGGAAAGAAATGCATAAACTTTTGCCATTCTCAC
CGGATTCAGTCGTCACTCATGGTGATTTCTCACTTGATAACCTTATTTTTGACGAGGGGAAATTAATAGG
TTGTATTGATGTTGGACGAGTCGGAATCGCAGACCGATACCAGGATCTTGCCATCCTATGGAACTGCCTC
GGTGAGTTTTCTCCTTCATTACAGAAACGGCTTTTTCAAAAATATGGTATTGATAATCCTGATATGAATA
AATTGCAGTTTCATTTGATGCTCGATGAGTTTTTCTAATCAGAATTGGTTAATTGGTTGTAACACTGGCA
GAGCATTACGCTGACTTGACGGGACGGCGCAAGCTCATGACCAAAATCCCTTAACGTGAGTTACGCGTCG
TTCCACTGAGCGTCAGACCCCGTAGAAAAGATCAAAGGATCTTCTTGAGATCCTTTTTTTCTGCGCGTAA
TCTGCTGCTTGCAAACAAAAAAACCACCGCTACCAGCGGTGGTTTGTTTGCCGGATCAAGAGCTACCAAC
TCTTTTTCCGAAGGTAACTGGCTTCAGCAGAGCGCAGATACCAAATACTGTTCTTCTAGTGTAGCCGTAG
TTAGGCCACCACTTCAAGAACTCTGTAGCACCGCCTACATACCTCGCTCTGCTAATCCTGTTACCAGTGG
CTGCTGCCAGTGGCGATAAGTCGTGTCTTACCGGGTTGGACTCAAGACGATAGTTACCGGATAAGGCGCA
GCGGTCGGGCTGAACGGGGGGTTCGTGCACACAGCCCAGCTTGGAGCGAACGACCTACACCGAACTGAGA
TACCTACAGCGTGAGCTATGAGAAAGCGCCACGCTTCCCGAAGGGAGAAAGGCGGACAGGTATCCGGTAA
GCGGCAGGGTCGGAACAGGAGAGCGCACGAGGGAGCTTCCAGGGGGAAACGCCTGGTATCTTTATAGTCC
TGTCGGGTTTCGCCACCTCTGACTTGAGCGTCGATTTTTGTGATGCTCGTCAGGGGGGCGGAGCCTATGG
AAAAACGCCAGCAACGCGGCCTTTTTACGGTTCCTGGCCTTTTGCTGGCCTTTTGCTCACATGTTCTTTC
CTGCGTTATCCCCTGATTCTGTGGATAACCGTATTACCGCCTTTGAGTGAGCTGATACCGCTCGCCGCAG
CCGAACGACCGAGCGCAGCGAGTCAGTGAGCGAGGAAGCGGAAGAGCGCCCAATACGCAAACCGCCTCTC
CCCGCGCGTTGGCCGATTCATTAATGCAGCTGGCACGACAGGTTTCCCGACTGGAAAGCGGGCAGTGAGC
GCAACGCAATTAATACGCGTACCGCTAGCCAGGAAGAGTTTGTAGAAACGCAAAAAGGCCATCCGTCAGG
ATGGCCTTCTGCTTAGTTTGATGCCTGGCAGTTTATGGCGGGCGTCCTGCCCGCCACCCTCCGGGCCGTT
GCTTCACAACGTTCAAATCCGCTCCCGGCGGATTTGTCCTACTCAGGAGAGCGTTCACCGACAAACAACA
GATAAAACGAAAGGCCCAGTCTTCCGACTGAGCCTTTCGTTTTATTTGATGCCTGGCAGTTCCCTACTCT
CGCGTTAACGCTAGCATGGATGTTTTCCCAGTCACGACGTTGTAAAACGACGGCCAGTCTTAAGCTCGGG
CCC
