>Addgene plasmid #161270 | pDONR221-SLC27A5_STOP | depositor partial sequence | sequence record 312475 | Codon-optimized ORF of SLC27A5
ATGGGCGTGAGGCAGCAGCTGGCCCTGTTATTACTGCTGCTGCTGCTGCTGTGGGGACTGGGACAGCCCG
TGTGGCCAGTGGCAGTGGCCCTGACCCTGAGGTGGCTGCTGGGCGACCCTACATGCTGCGTGCTGCTGGG
CCTGGCCATGCTGGCCCGCCCATGGCTGGGCCCCTGGGTGCCTCACGGACTGAGCCTGGCAGCAGCCGCC
CTGGCCCTGACCCTGCTGCCAGCCCGGCTGCCCCCTGGCCTGAGATGGCTGCCCGCCGATGTGATCTTCC
TGGCCAAGATCCTGCACCTGGGCCTGAAGATCAGGGGATGCCTGTCCAGGCAGCCACCAGACACATTCGT
GGATGCCTTTGAGAGGAGAGCAAGGGCACAGCCAGGAAGAGCCCTGCTGGTGTGGACCGGACCTGGAGCA
GGATCTGTGACATTCGGCGAGCTGGACGCAAGGGCATGCCAGGCAGCATGGGCCCTGAAGGCAGAGCTGG
GCGATCCTGCATCCCTGTGCGCAGGAGAGCCAACCGCCCTGCTGGTGCTGGCATCTCAGGCAGTGCCTGC
CCTGTGCATGTGGCTGGGACTGGCAAAGCTGGGATGTCCAACAGCCTGGATCAACCCTCACGGAAGGGGA
ATGCCACTGGCACACAGCGTGCTGAGCTCCGGAGCACGGGTGCTGGTGGTGGACCCTGATCTGAGAGAGT
CCCTGGAGGAGATCCTGCCAAAGCTGCAGGCCGAGAATATCAGATGTTTCTACCTGAGCCACACCTCCCC
TACACCAGGCGTGGGCGCCCTGGGAGCCGCCCTGGACGCAGCCCCAAGCCACCCAGTGCCTGCAGATCTG
AGGGCAGGAATCACCTGGCGCTCCCCCGCCCTGTTTATCTATACATCTGGCACCACAGGCCTGCCAAAGC
CAGCAATCCTGACCCACGAGCGGGTGCTGCAGATGTCCAAGATGCTGTCTCTGAGCGGAGCAACCGCAGA
CGATGTGGTGTACACAGTGCTGCCTCTGTATCACGTGATGGGACTGGTGGTGGGAATCCTGGGATGCCTG
GACCTGGGAGCAACCTGCGTGCTGGCACCAAAGTTCTCCACATCTTGCTTTTGGGACGATTGTAGGCAGC
ACGGCGTGACCGTGATCCTGTACGTGGGCGAGCTGCTGCGCTATCTGTGCAACATCCCACAGCAGCCCGA
GGACAGGACCCACACAGTGCGCCTGGCCATGGGCAATGGCCTGAGAGCCGACGTGTGGGAGACCTTCCAG
CAGCGGTTTGGCCCCATCAGAATCTGGGAGGTGTACGGCTCTACAGAGGGCAACATGGGCCTGGTGAATT
ATGTGGGCAGGTGCGGCGCCCTGGGCAAGATGTCTTGTCTGCTGCGCATGCTGAGCCCCTTCGAGCTGGT
GCAGTTTGACATGGAGGCCGCCGAGCCTGTGAGGGATAACCAGGGCTTCTGTATCCCAGTGGGACTGGGA
GAGCCTGGACTGCTGCTGACCAAGGTGGTGTCCCAGCAGCCATTTGTGGGCTACCGGGGCCCCAGAGAGC
TGTCTGAGCGCAAGCTGGTGAGGAACGTGCGCCAGAGCGGCGACGTGTACTATAATACAGGCGACGTGCT
GGCAATGGATAGGGAGGGCTTCCTGTACTTTAGGGACCGCCTGGGCGATACCTTCAGATGGAAGGGCGAG
AACGTGAGCACACACGAGGTGGAGGGCGTGCTGTCCCAGGTGGATTTTCTGCAGCAGGTGAACGTGTACG
GCGTGTGCGTGCCAGGATGTGAGGGCAAGGTCGGAATGGCAGCAGTGCAGCTGGCACCTGGACAGACCTT
CGACGGCGAGAAGCTGTACCAGCACGTGCGGGCATGGCTGCCTGCATATGCAACACCACACTTTATCAGA
ATCCAGGATGCCATGGAGGTGACCTCTACATTCAAGCTGATGAAGACCCGGCTGGTGAGAGAGGGCTTTA
ACGTGGGCATCGTGGTGGACCCACTGTTCGTGCTGGATAATAGGGCACAGAGCTTTCGCCCACTGACCGC
AGAGATGTACCAGGCCGTGTGCGAGGGCACATGGAGGCTGTAA
